>Addgene plasmid #54551 | Clover-Lifeact-7 | depositor partial sequence | sequence record 84948 | insert sequence
ATTGACGTCAATGGGAGTTTGTTTTGGCACCAAAATCAACGGGACTTTCCAAAATGTCGTAACAACTCCG
CCCCATTGACGCAAATGGGCGGTAGGCGTGTACGGTGGGAGGTCTATATAAGCAGAGCTGGTTTAGTGAA
CCGTCAGATCCGCTAGCGCCACCATGGGCGTGGCCGACTTGATCAAGAAGTTCGAGTCCATCTCCAAGGA
GGAGGGGGATCCACCGGTCGCCACCATGGTGAGCAAGGGCGAGGAGCTGTTCACCGGGGTGGTGCCCATC
CTGGTCGAGCTGGACGGCGACGTAAACGGCCACAAGTTCAGCGTCCGCGGCGAGGGCGAGGGCGATGCCA
CCAACGGCAAGCTGACCCTGAAGTTCATCTGCACCACCGGCAAGCTGCCCGTGCCCTGGCCCACCCTCGT
GACCACCTTCGGCTACGGCGTGGCCTGCTTCAGCCGCTACCCCGACCACATGAAGCAGCACGACTTCTTC
AAGTCCGCCATGCCCGAAGGCTACGTCCAGGAGCGCACCATCTCTTTCAAGGACGACGGTACCTACAAGA
CCCGCGCCGAGGTGAAGTTCGAGGGCGACACCCTGGTGAACCGCATCGAGCTGAAGGGCATCGACTTCAA
GGAGGACGGCAACATCCTGGGGCACAAGCTGGAGTACAACTTCAACAGCCACAACGTCTATATCACGGCC
GACAAGCAGAAGAACGGCATCAAGGCTAACTTCAAGATCCGCCACAACGTTGAGGACGGCAGCGTGCAGC
TCGCCGACCACTACCAGCAGAACACCCCCATCGGCGACGGCCCCGTGCTGCTGCCCGACAACCACTACCT
GAGCCATCAGTCCGCCCTGAGCAAAGACCCCAACGAGAAGCGCGATCACATGGTCCTGCTGGAGTTCGTG
ACCGCCGCCGGGATCACTCTCGGCATGGACGAGCTGTACAAGTAAGCGGCCGCGACTCTAGATCATAATC
AGCCATACCACATGTA
