>Addgene plasmid #54551 | Clover-Lifeact-7 | addgene partial sequence | sequence record 91812 | CMV-F 5'-CGCAAATGGGCGGTAGGCGTG-3'
AGTGAACCGTCAGATCCGCTAGCGCCACCATGGGCGTGGCCGACTTGATCAAGAAGTTCGAGTCCATCTC
CAAGGAGGAGGGGGATCCACCGGTCGCCACCATGGTGAGCAAGGGCGAGGAGCTGTTCACCGGGGTGGTG
CCCATCCTGGTCGAGCTGGACGGCGACGTAAACGGCCACAAGTTCAGCGTCCGCGGCGAGGGCGAGGGCG
ATGCCACCAACGGCAAGCTGACCCTGAAGTTCATCTGCACCACCGGCAAGCTGCCCGTGCCCTGGCCCAC
CCTCGTGACCACCTTCGGCTACGGCGTGGCCTGCTTCAGCCGCTACCCCGACCACATGAAGCAGCACGAC
TTCTTCAAGTCCGCCATGCCCGAAGGCTACGTCCAGGAGCGCACCATCTCTTTCAAGGACGACGGTACCT
ACAAGACCCGCGCCGAGGTGAAGTTCGAGGGCGACACCCTGGTGAACCGCATCGAGCTGAAGGGCATCGA
CTTCAAGGAGGACGGCAACATCCTGGGGCACAAGCTGGAGTACAACTTCAACAGCCACAACGTCTATATC
ACGGCCGACAAGCAGAAGAACGGCATCAAGGCTAACTTCAAGATCCGCCACAACGTTGAGGACGGCAGCG
TGCAGCTCGCCGACCACTACCAGCAGAACACCCCCATCGGCGACGGCCCCGTGCTGCTGCCCGACAACCA
CTACCTGAGCCATCAGTCCGCCCTGAGCAAAGACCCCAACGAGAAGCGCGATCACATGGTCCTGCTGGAG
TTCGTGACCGCCGCCGGGATCACTCTCGGCATGGACGAGCTGTACAAGTAAGCGGCCGCGACTCTAGATC
ATAATCAGCCATACCACATTTGTAGAGGT
