[The description below was written by a language model from this plasmid's Addgene catalogue record.]
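Description:
Clover-Lifeact-7 is a mammalian expression plasmid of about 4.8 kb that encodes a fluorescent actin marker: Lifeact joined to the bright green fluorescent protein Clover. Lifeact is a short actin-binding peptide widely used to label filamentous actin in living cells with little disturbance of cytoskeletal dynamics, and the record lists actin as the expected localization. Clover is recorded as a C-terminal tag on the backbone, meaning the fluorescent protein follows the Lifeact peptide in the fusion. The "7" in the name probably refers to the length of the linker between the two parts, but the record does not say so. Clover is a GFP-derived protein, with excitation and emission maxima given here as 505 nm and 515 nm. The associated publication concerns bright green and red fluorescent proteins developed to improve FRET dynamic range.

The plasmid is maintained in E. coli at high copy number under kanamycin selection, and it carries a neomycin resistance marker that allows G418 selection of stably transfected mammalian cells. The catalogue entry classes it as an empty backbone, although the Clover-Lifeact fusion is itself the functional payload. No feature table is provided, and the record does not state the promoter driving the fusion, the polyadenylation signal or the origin of replication. Its typical use is transient or stable transfection of cultured mammalian cells to visualize actin structures such as stress fibres, lamellipodia and the cortical network by green-channel fluorescence microscopy.
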