Addgene plasmid #54551: Clover-Lifeact-7
Purpose: (Empty Backbone) Localization: Actin, Excitation: 505, Emission: 515
Depositing lab: Michael Davidson. Depositing organization: Florida State University, Tallahassee. Publication: Improving FRET dynamic range with bright green and red fluorescent proteins. Lam AJ, St-Pierre F, Gong Y, Marshall JD, Cranfill PJ, Baird MA, McKeown MR, Wiedenmann J, Davidson MW, Schnitzer MJ, Tsien RY, Lin MZ. Nat Methods. 2012 Sep 9. doi: 10.1038/nmeth.2171. PubMed 22961245.
Backbone
  Vector backbone: Clover-Lifeact
  Backbone size w/o insert (bp): 4800
  Vector type: Mammalian Expression
  Selectable markers: Neomycin (select with G418)
  Backbone size (bp): 4800
  Tag / fusion protein: Clover (C terminal on backbone)
Growth in bacteria
  Bacterial resistance: Kanamycin, 50 μg/mL
  Growth temperature: 37°C
  Growth strain: DH5alpha
  Copy number: High Copy
Gene/Insert
  Gene/Insert name: Clover-Lifeact
  Tag / fusion protein: Clover (C terminal on backbone)
Terms and licenses: Academic/Nonprofit Terms; Industry Terms
Depositor comments: . Excitation = 505; Emission = 515
How to cite: Clover-Lifeact-7 was a gift from Michael Davidson (Addgene plasmid # 54551 ; http://n2t.net/addgene:54551 ; RRID:Addgene_54551)
